>Addgene plasmid #114395 | pAB(EXPR-PYL-HDAC5-NEO) | addgene full sequence | sequence record 225225 | Addgene NGS Result
GACGGATCGGGAGATCTCCCGATCCCCTATGGTGCACTCTCAGTACAATCTGCTCTGATGCCGCATAGTT
AAGCCAGTATCTGCTCCCTGCTTGTGTGTTGGAGGTCGCTGAGTAGTGCGCGAGCAAAATTTAAGCTACA
ACAAGGCAAGGCTTGACCGACAATTGCATGAAGAATCTGCTTAGGGTTAGGCGTTTTGCGCTGCTTCGCG
ATGTACGGGCCAGATATACGCGTTGACATTGATTATTGACTAGTTATTAATAGTAATCAATTACGGGGTC
ATTAGTTCATAGCCCATATATGGAGTTCCGCGTTACATAACTTACGGTAAATGGCCCGCCTGGCTGACCG
CCCAACGACCCCCGCCCATTGACGTCAATAATGACGTATGTTCCCATAGTAACGCCAATAGGGACTTTCC
ATTGACGTCAATGGGTGGAGTATTTACGGTAAACTGCCCACTTGGCAGTACATCAAGTGTATCATATGCC
AAGTACGCCCCCTATTGACGTCAATGACGGTAAATGGCCCGCCTGGCATTATGCCCAGTACATGACCTTA
TGGGACTTTCCTACTTGGCAGTACATCTACGTATTAGTCATCGCTATTACCATGGTGATGCGGTTTTGGC
AGTACATCAATGGGCGTGGATAGCGGTTTGACTCACGGGGATTTCCAAGTCTCCACCCCATTGACGTCAA
TGGGAGTTTGTTTTGGCACCAAAATCAACGGGACTTTCCAAAATGTCGTAACAACTCCGCCCCATTGACG
CAAATGGGCGGTAGGCGTGTACGGTGGGAGGTCTATATAAGCAGAGCTCTCTGGCTAACTAGAGAACCCA
CTGCTTACTGGCTTATCGAAATTAATACGACTCACTATAGGGAGACCCAAGCTTGGTACCGAGCTCGGAT
CCGCCACCATGGCCACCCAGGACGAGTTCACCCAGCTGAGCCAGTCTATCGCCGAGTTCCACACCTACCA
GCTGGGCAACGGCCGGTGCAGCAGCCTGCTGGCCCAGAGAATCCACGCCCCTCCCGAGACAGTGTGGTCC
GTCGTGCGGAGATTCGACCGGCCCCAGATCTACAAGCACTTCATCAAGAGCTGCAACGTGTCCGAGGACT
TCGAGATGAGAGTGGGCTGCACCCGGGACGTGAACGTGATCAGCGGCCTGCCCGCCAACACCAGCAGAGA
GAGACTGGACCTGCTGGACGACGACAGAAGAGTGACCGGCTTCAGCATCACCGGCGGAGAGCACCGGCTG
CGGAACTACAAGAGCGTGACCACCGTGCACAGATTCGAGAAAGAGGAAGAAGAGGAACGGATCTGGACCG
TGGTGCTGGAAAGCTACGTGGTGGACGTGCCCGAGGGCAACAGCGAAGAGGACACCCGGCTGTTCGCCGA
CACCGTGATCCGGCTGAACCTGCAGAAGCTGGCCTCCATCACCGAGGCCATGAACGACTACAAGGACGAC
GACGACAAGGACTATAAGGACGATGATGATAAGGATTACAAAGATGACGACGATAAGCCCCCCAAGAAGA
AGCGGAAAGTCACAAGTTTGTACAAAAAAGCAGGCTCAATGAACTCTCCCAACGAGTCGGATGGGATGTC
AGGTCGGGAACCATCCTTGGAAATCCTGCCGCGGACTTCTCTGCACAGCATCCCTGTGACAGTGGAGGTG
AAGCCGGTGCTGCCAAGAGCCATGCCCAGTTCCATGGGGGGTGGGGGTGGAGGCAGCCCCAGCCCTGTGG
AGCTACGGGGGGCTCTGGTGGGCTCTGTGGACCCCACACTGCGGGAGCAGCAACTGCAGCAGGAGCTCCT
GGCGCTCAAGCAGCAGCAGCAGCTGCAGAAGCAGCTCCTGTTCGCTGAGTTCCAGAAACAGCATGACCAC
CTGACAAGGCAGCATGAGGTCCAGCTGCAGAAGCACCTCAAGCAGCAGCAGGAGATGCTGGCAGCCAAGC
AGCAGCAGGAGATGCTGGCAGCCAAGCGGCAGCAGGAGCTGGAGCAGCAGCGGCAGCGGGAGCAGCAGCG
GCAGGAAGAGCTGGAGAAGCAGCGGCTGGAGCAGCAGCTGCTCATCCTGCGGAACAAGGAGAAGAGCAAA
GAGAGTGCCATTGCCAGCACTGAGGTAAAGCTGAGGCTCCAGGAATTCCTCTTGTCGAAGTCAAAGGAGC
CCACACCAGGCGGCCTCAACCATTCCCTCCCACAGCACCCCAAATGCTGGGGAGCCCACCATGCTTCTTT
GGACCAGAGTTCCCCTCCCCAGAGCGGCCCCCCTGGGACGCCTCCCTCCTACAAACTGCCTTTGCCTGGG
CCCTACGACAGTCGAGACGACTTCCCCCTCCGCAAAACAGCCTCTGAACCCAACTTGAAAGTGCGTTCAA
GGCTAAAACAGAAGGTGGCTGAGCGGAGAAGCAGTCCCCTCCTGCGTCGCAAGGATGGGACTGTTATTAG
CACCTTTAAGAAGAGAGCTGTTGAGATCACAGGTGCCGGGCCTGGGGCGTCGTCCGTGTGTAACAGCGCA
CCCGGCTCCGGCCCCAGCTCTCCCAACAGCTCCCACAGCACCATCGCTGAGAATGGCTTTACTGGCTCAG
TCCCCAACATCCCCACTGAGATGCTCCCTCAGCACCGAGCCCTCCCTCTGGACAGCTCCCCCAACCAGTT
CAGCCTCTACACGTCTCCTTCTCTGCCCAACATCTCCCTAGGGCTGCAGGCCACGGTCACTGTCACCAAC
TCACACCTCACTGCCTCCCCGAAGCTGTCGACACAGCAGGAGGCCGAGAGGCAGGCCCTCCAGTCCCTGC
GGCAGGGTGGCACGCTGACCGGCAAGTTCATGAGCACATCCTCTATTCCTGGCTGCCTGCTGGGCGTGGC
ACTGGAGGGCGACGGGAGCCCCCACGGGCATGCCTCCCTGCTGCAGCATGTGCTGTTGCTGGAGCAGGCC
CGGCAGCAGAGCACCCTCATTGCTGTGCCACTCCACGGGCAGTCCCCACTAGTGACGGGTGAACGTGTGG
CCACCAGCATGCGGACGGTAGGCAAGCTCCCGCGGCATCGGCCCCTGAGCCGCACTCAGTCCTCACCGCT
GCCGCAGAGTCCCCAGGCCCTGCAGCAGCTGGTCATGCAACAACAGCACCAGCAGTTCCTGGAGAAGCAG
AAGCAGCAGCAGCTACAGCTGGGCAAGATCCTCACCAAGACAGGGGAGCTGCCCAGGCAGCCCACCACCC
ACCCTGAGGAGACAGAGGAGGAGCTGACGGAGCAGCAGGAGGTCTTGCTGGGGGAGGGAGCCCTGACCAT
GCCCCGGGAGGGCTCCACAGAGAGTGAGAGCACACAGGAAGACCTGGAGGAGGAGGACGAGGAAGAGGAT
GGGGAGGAGGAGGAGGATTGCATCCAGGTTAAGGACGAGGAGGGCGAGAGTGGTGCTGAGGAGGGGCCCG
ACTTGGAGGAGCCTGGTGCTGGATACAAAAAACTGTTCTCAGATGCCCAGCCGCTGCAGCCTTTGCAGGT
GTACCAGGCGCCCCTCAGCCTGGCCACTGTGCCCCACCAGGCCCTGGGCCGTACCCAGTCCTCCCCTGCT
GCCCCTGGGGGCATGAAGAGCCCCCCAGACCAGCCCGTCAAGCACCTCTTCACCACAGGTGTGGTCTACG
ACACGTTCATGCTAAAGCACCAGTGCATGTGCGGGAACACACACGTGCACCCTGAGCATGCTGGCCGGAT
CCAGAGCATCTGGTCCCGGCTGCAGGAGACAGGCCTGCTTAGCAAGTGCGAGCGGATCCGAGGTCGCAAA
GCCACGCTAGATGAGATCCAGACAGTGCACTCTGAATACCACACCCTGCTCTATGGGACCAGTCCCCTCA
ACCGGCAGAAGCTAGACAGCAAGAAGTTGCTCGGCCCCATCAGCCAGAAGATGTATGCTGTGCTGCCTTG
TGGGGGCATCGGGGTGGACAGTGACACCGTGTGGAATGAGATGCACTCCTCCAGTGCTGTGCGCATGGCA
GTGGGCTGCCTGCTGGAGCTGGCCTTCAAGGTGGCTGCAGGAGAGCTCAAGAATGGATTTGCCATCATCC
GGCCCCCAGGACACCACGCCGAGGAATCCACAGCCATGGGATTCTGCTTCTTCAACTCTGTAGCCATCAC
CGCAAAACTCCTACAGCAGAAGTTGAACGTGGGCAAGGTCCTCATCGTGGACTGGGACATTCACCATGGC
AATGGCACCCAGCAGGCGTTCTACAATGACCCCTCTGTGCTCTACATCTCTCTGCATCGCTATGACAACG
GGAACTTCTTTCCAGGCTCTGGGGCTCCTGAAGAGGTTGGTGGAGGACCAGGCGTGGGGTACAATGTGAA
CGTGGCATGGACAGGAGGTGTGGACCCCCCCATTGGAGACGTGGAGTACCTTACAGCCTTCAGGACAGTG
GTGATGCCCATTGCCCACGAGTTCTCACCTGATGTGGTCCTAGTCTCCGCCGGGTTTGATGCTGTTGAAG
GACATCTGTCTCCTCTGGGTGGCTACTCTGTCACCGCCAGATGTTTTGGCCACTTGACCAGGCAGCTGAT
GACCCTGGCAGGGGGCCGGGTGGTGCTGGCCCTGGAGGGAGGCCATGACTTGACCGCCATCTGTGATGCC
TCTGAGGCTTGTGTCTCGGCTCTGCTCAGTGTAGAGCTGCAGCCCTTGGATGAGGCAGTCTTGCAGCAAA
AGCCCAACATCAACGCAGTGGCCACGCTAGAGAAAGTCATCGAGATCCAGAGCAAACACTGGAGCTGTGT
GCAGAAGTTCGCCGCTGGTCTGGGCCGGTCCCTGCGAGAGGCCCAAGCAGGTGAGACCGAGGAGGCCGAG
ACTGTGAGCGCCATGGCCTTGCTGTCGGTGGGGGCCGAGCAGGCCCAGGCTGCGGCAGCCCGGGAACACA
GCCCCAGGCCGGCAGAGGAGCCCATGGAGCAGGAGCCTGCCCTGTGAACCCAGCTTTCTTGTACAAAGTG
GTCATCCGCGGTCTAGAGGGCCCTATTCTATAGTGTCACCTAAATGCTAGAGCTCGCTGATCAGCCTCGA
CTGTGCCTTCTAGTTGCCAGCCATCTGTTGTTTGCCCCTCCCCCGTGCCTTCCTTGACCCTGGAAGGTGC
CACTCCCACTGTCCTTTCCTAATAAAATGAGGAAATTGCATCGCATTGTCTGAGTAGGTGTCATTCTATT
CTGGGGGGTGGGGTGGGGCAGGACAGCAAGGGGGAGGATTGGGAAGACAATAGCAGGCATGCTGGGGATG
CGGTGGGCTCTATGGCTTCTGAGGCGGAAAGAACCAGCTGGGGCTCTAGGGGGTATCCCC
[124 nt withheld, positions 5311-5434]
C
[91 nt withheld, positions 5436-5526]
A
[49 nt withheld, positions 5528-5576]
CCTTTGACGTTGGAGTCCACGTTCTTT
[37 nt withheld, positions 5604-5640]
ACCCTATCTCGGTCTATTCTTTTGATTTATAAGGGATTTTGCCGATTTCGGCCTATTGGTTAAAAAATGA
GCTGATTTAACAAAAATTTAACGCGAATTAATTCTGTGGAATGTGTGTCAGTTAGGGTGTGGAAAGTCCC
CAGGCTCCCCAGCAGGCAGAAGTATGCAAAGCATGCATCTCAATTAGTCAGCAACCAGGTGTGGAAAGTC
CCCAGGCTCCCCAGCAGGCAGAAGTATGCAAAGCATGCATCTCAATTAGTCAGCAACCATAGTCCCGCCC
CTAACTCCGCCCATCCCGCCCCTAACTCCGCCCAGTTCCGCCCATTCTCCGCCCCATGGCTGACTAATTT
TTTTTATTTATGCAGAGGCCGAGGCCGCCTCTGCCTCTGAGCTATTCCAGAAGTAGTGAGGAGGCTTTTT
TGGAGGCCTAGGCTTTTGCAAAAAGCTCCCGGGAGCTTGTATATCCATTTTCGGATCTGATCAAGAGACA
GGATGAGGATCGTTTCGCATGATTGAACAAGATGGATTGCACGCAGGTTCTCCGGCCGCTTGGGTGGAGA
GGCTATTCGGCTATGACTGGGCACAACAGACAATCGGCTGCTCTGATGCCGCCGTGTTCCGGCTGTCAGC
GCAGGGGCGCCCGGTTCTTTTTGTCAAGACCGACCTGTCCGGTGCCCTGAATGAACTGCAGGACGAGGCA
GCGCGGCTATCGTGGCTGGCCACGACGGGCGTTCCTTGCGCAGCTGTGCTCGACGTTGTCACTGAAGCGG
GAAGGGACTGGCTGCTATTGGGCGAAGTGCCGGGGCAGGATCTCCTGTCATCTCACCTTGCTCCTGCCGA
GAAAGTATCCATCATGGCTGATGCAATGCGGCGGCTGCATACGCTTGATCCGGCTACCTGCCCATTCGAC
CACCAAGCGAAACATCGCATCGAGCGAGCACGTACTCGGATGGAAGCCGGTCTTGTCGATCAGGATGATC
TGGACGAAGAGCATCAGGGGCTCGCGCCAGCCGAACTGTTCGCCAGGCTCAAGGCGCGCATGCCCGACGG
CGAGGATCTCGTCGTGACCCATGGCGATGCCTGCTTGCCGAATATCATGGTGGAAAATGGCCGCTTTTCT
GGATTCATCGACTGTGGCCGGCTGGGTGTGGCGGACCGCTATCAGGACATAGCGTTGGCTACCCGTGATA
TTGCTGAAGAGCTTGGCGGCGAATGGGCTGACCGCTTCCTCGTGCTTTACGGTATCGCCGCTCCCGATTC
GCAGCGCATCGCCTTCTATCGCCTTCTTGACGAGTTCTTCTGAGCGGGACTCTGGGGTTCGAAATGACCG
ACCAAGCGACGCCCAACCTGCCATCACGAGATTTCGATTCCACCGCCGCCTTCTATGAAAGGTTGGGCTT
CGGAATCGTTTTCCGGGACGCCGGCTGGATGATCCTCCAGCGCGGGGATCTCATGCTGGAGTTCTTCGCC
CACCCCAACTTGTTTATTGCAGCTTATAATGGTTACAAATAAAGCAATAGCATCACAAATTTCACAAATA
AAGCATTTTTTTCACTGCATTCTAGTTGTGGTTTGTCCAAACTCATCAATGTATCTTATCATGTCTGTAT
ACCGTCGACCTCTAGCTAGAGCTTGGCGTAATCATGGTCATAGCTGTTTCCTGTGTGAAATTGTTATCCG
CTCACAATTCCACACAACATACGAGCCGGAAGCATAAAGTGTAAAGCCTGGGGTGCCTAATGAGTGAGCT
AACTCACATTAATTGCGTTGCGCTCACTGCCCGCTTTCCAGTCGGGAAACCTGTCGTGCCAGCTGCATTA
ATGAATCGGCCAACGCGCGGGGAGAGGCGGTTTGCGTATTGGGCGCTCTTCCGCTTCCTCGCTCACTGAC
TCGCTGCGCTCGGTCGTTCGGCTGCGGCGAGCGGTATCAGCTCACTCAAAGGCGGTAATACGGTTATCCA
CAGAATCAGGGGATAACGCAGGAAAGAACATGTGAGCAAAAGGCCAGCAAAAGGCCAGGAACCGTAAAAA
GGCCGCGTTGCTGGCGTTTTTCCATAGGCTCCGCCCCCCTGACGAGCATCACAAAAATCGACGCTCAAGT
CAGAGGTGGCGAAACCCGACAGGACTATAAAGATACCAGGCGTTTCCCCCTGGAAGCTCCCTCGTGCGCT
CTCCTGTTCCGACCCTGCCGCTTACCGGATACCTGTCCGCCTTTCTCCCTTCGGGAAGCGTGGCGCTTTC
TCATAGCTCACGCTGTAGGTATCTCAGTTCGGTGTAGGTCGTTCGCTCCAAGCTGGGCTGTGTGCACGAA
CCCCCCGTTCAGCCCGACCGCTGCGCCTTATCCGGTAACTATCGTCTTGAGTCCAACCCGGTAAGACACG
ACTTATCGCCACTGGCAGCAGCCACTGGTAACAGGATTAGCAGAGCGAGGTATGTAGGCGGTGCTACAGA
GTTCTTGAAGTGGTGGCCTAACTACGGCTACACTAGAAGAACAGTATTTGGTATCTGCGCTCTGCTGAAG
CCAGTTACCTTCGGAAAAAGAGTTGGTAGCTCTTGATCCGGCAAACAAACCACCGCTGGTAGCGGTGGTT
TTTTTGTTTGCAAGCAGCAGATTACGCGCAGAAAAAAAGGATCTCAAGAAGATCCTTTGATCTTTTCTAC
GGGGTCTGACGCTCAGTGGAACGAAAACTCACGTTAAGGGATTTTGGTCATGAGATTATCAAAAAGGATC
TTCACCTAGATCCTTTTAAATTAAAAATGAAGTTTTAAATCAATCTAAAGTATATATGAGTAAACTTGGT
CTGACAGTTACCAATGCTTAATCAGTGAGGCACCTATCTCAGCGATCTGTCTATTTCGTTCATCCATAGT
TGCCTGACTCCCCGTCGTGTAGATAACTACGATACGGGAGGGCTTACCATCTGGCCCCAGTGCTGCAATG
ATACCGCGAGACCCACGCTCACCGGCTCCAGATTTATCAGCAATAAACCAGCCAGCCGGAAGGGCCGAGC
GCAGAAGTGGTCCTGCAACTTTATCCGCCTCCATCCAGTCTATTAATTGTTGCCGGGAAGCTAGAGTAAG
TAGTTCGCCAGTTAATAGTTTGCGCAACGTTGTTGCCATTGCTACAGGCATCGTGGTGTCACGCTCGTCG
TTTGGTATGGCTTCATTCAGCTCCGGTTCCCAACGATCAAGGCGAGTTACATGATCCCCCATGTTGTGCA
AAAAAGCGGTTAGCTCCTTCGGTCCTCCGATCGTTGTCAGAAGTAAGTTGGCCGCAGTGTTATCACTCAT
GGTTATGGCAGCACTGCATAATTCTCTTACTGTCATGCCATCCGTAAGATGCTTTTCTGTGACTGGTGAG
TACTCAACCAAGTCATTCTGAGAATAGTGTATGCGGCGACCGAGTTGCTCTTGCCCGGCGTCAATACGGG
ATAATACCGCGCCACATAGCAGAACTTTAAAAGTGCTCATCATTGGAAAACGTTCTTCGGGGCGAAAACT
CTCAAGGATCTTACCGCTGTTGAGATCCAGTTCGATGTAACCCACTCGTGCACCCAACTGATCTTCAGCA
TCTTTTACTTTCACCAGCGTTTCTGGGTGAGCAAAAACAGGAAGGCAAAATGCCGCAAAAAAGGGAATAA
GGGCGACACGGAAATGTTGAATACTCATACTCTTCCTTTTTCAATATTATTGAAGCATTTATCAGGGTTA
TTGTCTCATGAGCGGATACATATTTGAATGTATTTAGAAAAATAAACAAATAGGGGTTCCGCGCACATTT
CCCCGAAAAGTGCCACCTGACGTC
Features (pLannotate 1.2.2; 26 found; start..end, strand, type, name):
     28..80      -  misc_feature   bom (fragment): basis of mobility region from pBR322
    235..614     +  enhancer       CMV enhancer: human cytomegalovirus immediate early enhancer
    615..818     +  promoter       CMV promoter: human cytomegalovirus (CMV) immediate early promoter
    814..847     +  LTR            5' LTR (truncated) (fragment): truncated 5' long terminal repeat (LTR) from HIV-1
    863..881     +  promoter       T7 promoter: promoter for bacteriophage T7 RNA polymerase
    925..1455    +  CDS            PYL1 (fragment): PYL1_ARATH - Also known as RCAR12. Experimental evidence at protein level: Swiss-Prot protein existence level 1. Receptor for abscisic acid (ABA) required for ABA-mediated responses such as stomatal closure and germination inhibition. Inhibits the activity of group-A protein phosphatases type 2C (PP2Cs) when activated by ABA (PubMed:19407143, PubMed:19855379, PubMed:19893533, PubMed:19898420, PubMed:23844015, PubMed:21658606). Can be activated by both (-)-ABA and (+)-ABA (PubMed:23844015). From Arabidopsis thaliana (Mouse-ear cress).
   1459..1479    +  CDS            FLAG (fragment): FLAG® epitope tag, followed by an enterokinase cleavage site
   1504..1527    +  CDS            3xFLAG (fragment): three tandem FLAG® epitope tags
   1552..1576    +  protein_bind   attB1: mutant version of attB; recombination site for the Gateway® BP reaction BP Clonase™
   1579..4944    +  CDS            HDAC5: HDAC5_HUMAN - Also known as KIAA0600. Experimental evidence at protein level: Swiss-Prot protein existence level 1. Responsible for the deacetylation of lysine residues on the N-terminal part of the core histones (H2A, H2B, H3 and H4). Histone deacetylation gives a tag for epigenetic repression and plays an important role in transcriptional regulation, cell cycle progression and developmental events. Histone deacetylases act via the formation of large multiprotein complexes. Involved in muscle maturation by repressing transcription of myocyte enhancer MEF2C. During muscle differentiation, it s
   4948..4972    -  protein_bind   attB2: mutant version of attB; recombination site for the Gateway® BP reaction BP Clonase™
   4997..5015    -  promoter       SP6 promoter: promoter for bacteriophage SP6 RNA polymerase
   5041..5265    +  polyA_signal   bGH poly(A) signal: bovine growth hormone polyadenylation signal
   5269..5290    +  promoter       SV40 promoter (fragment): SV40 enhancer and early promoter
   5311..5739    +  rep_origin     f1 ori (sequence partly withheld): f1 bacteriophage origin of replication; arrow indicates direction of (+) strand synthesis
   5753..6082    +  promoter       SV40 promoter: SV40 enhancer and early promoter
   6149..6940    +  CDS            neo: KKA2_KLEPN - Also known as kan, nptII. Experimental evidence at protein level: Swiss-Prot protein existence level 1. Resistance to kanamycin, neomycin, paromomycin, ribostamycin, butirosin and gentamicin B. From Klebsiella pneumoniae.
   6964..7122    +  CDS            ble (fragment): BLE_KLEPN - Experimental evidence at protein level: Swiss-Prot protein existence level 1. Binding protein with a strong affinity to the bleomycin family of antibiotics. Binds to CL990; an antimitotic-antibiotic compound. From Klebsiella pneumoniae.
   7117..7238    +  polyA_signal   SV40 poly(A) signal: SV40 polyadenylation signal
   7311..7327    -  protein_bind   lac operator: The lac repressor binds to the lac operator to inhibit transcription in E. coli. This inhibition can be relieved by adding lactose or isopropyl-β-D-thiogalactopyranoside (IPTG). lac repressor encoded by lacI
   7335..7365    -  promoter       lac promoter: promoter for the E. coli lac operon
   7380..7401    -  protein_bind   CAP binding site: CAP binding activates transcription in the presence of cAMP. E. coli catabolite activator protein
   7414..7506    -  CDS            lacI (fragment): lac repressor; lacI; The lac repressor binds to the lac operator to inhibit transcription in E. coli. This inhibition can be relieved by adding lactose or isopropyl-β-D-thiogalactopyranoside (IPTG).
   7689..8277    -  rep_origin     ori: high-copy-number ColE1/pMB1/pBR322/pUC origin of replication
   8448..9308    -  CDS            AmpR: β-lactamase; bla; confers resistance to ampicillin, carbenicillin, and related antibiotics
   9309..9413    -  promoter       AmpR promoter: bla
