[The description below was written by a language model from this plasmid's Addgene catalogue record and pLannotate feature annotations shown in this document.]
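Description:
pAB(EXPR-PYL-HDAC5-NEO) is a mammalian expression plasmid of about 9.4 kb that produces a fusion of the Arabidopsis abscisic acid receptor PYL1 with human histone deacetylase 5 (HDAC5). The catalogue lists pAAV-CMV-GFP as the backbone, but the annotated sequence shows no AAV inverted terminal repeats or GFP. Its layout instead resembles a conventional CMV/bGH expression vector with an SV40-driven neomycin cassette, so it should be regarded as a transfection plasmid rather than a packaging-ready AAV genome. In E. coli it replicates from a high-copy ColE1/pUC-type origin and is selected with ampicillin through the β-lactamase gene. An f1 origin is also present.

Expression is driven by the CMV immediate-early enhancer and promoter and terminated by the bovine growth hormone polyadenylation signal. The reading frame begins with a PYL1 fragment, followed by FLAG epitope repeats. The record describes this internal tag as 3xFlag-NLS, which allows detection and directs nuclear import. An attB1 site then leads into the full-length HDAC5 coding sequence, which is closed by attB2. This reflects Gateway recombination of HDAC5 into a PYL-bearing destination vector. The HDAC5 sequence carries a D593E change relative to the NCBI reference. T7 and SP6 promoters flank the cassette. A separate SV40 promoter–neo–SV40 poly(A) unit permits G418 selection of stably transfected mammalian cells.

PYL1 dimerises with ABI-type phosphatase domains when abscisic acid is present. The fusion is therefore suited to chemically induced recruitment of HDAC5 to a locus bound by a matching ABI-tagged partner, which is not part of this plasmid. The associated publication used targeted epigenome editing to study gene silencing at expanded CAG/CTG repeats.
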