Addgene plasmid #114395: pAB(EXPR-PYL-HDAC5-NEO)
Purpose: For PYL-HDAC5 expression
Depositing lab: Vincent Dion. Depositing organization: Universite de Lausanne (UNIL). Publication: Expanded CAG/CTG repeats resist gene silencing mediated by targeted Epigenome editing. Yang B, Borgeaud AC, Buricova M, Aeschbach L, Rodriguez-Lima O, Ruiz Buendia GA, Cinesi C, Taylor AS, Baubec T, Dion V. Hum Mol Genet. 2021 Sep 7. pii: 6365982. doi: 10.1093/hmg/ddab255. PubMed 34494094.
Backbone
  Vector backbone: pAAV-CMV-GFP
  Backbone size w/o insert (bp): 5391
  Vector type: Mammalian Expression
Growth in bacteria
  Bacterial resistance: Ampicillin, 100 μg/mL
  Growth temperature: 37°C
  Growth strain: DH5alpha
  Copy number: Unknown
Gene/Insert
  Gene/Insert name: PYL-HDAC5
  Species: H. sapiens (human)
  Insert size (bp): 4054
  Mutation: D593E compared with NCBI reference NP_005465.2
  Promoter: CMV
  Tag / fusion protein: 3xFlag-NLS (internal)
  Cloning method: Gateway Cloning
Terms and licenses: Academic/Nonprofit Terms; Industry Terms: Not Available to Industry
How to cite: pAB(EXPR-PYL-HDAC5-NEO) was a gift from Vincent Dion (Addgene plasmid # 114395 ; http://n2t.net/addgene:114395 ; RRID:Addgene_114395)
